Addgene plasmid #236098: pcDNA3-PM-ExRai-CKAR2
Purpose: Plasma membrane-targeted enhanced excitation-ratiometric biosensor for monitoring Protein Kinase C activity in living cells.
Depositing lab: Jin Zhang. Publication: Sensitive fluorescent biosensor reveals differential subcellular regulation of PKC. Su Q, Zhang J, Lin W, Zhang JF, Newton AC, Mehta S, Yang J, Zhang J. Nat Chem Biol. 2024 Oct 11. doi: 10.1038/s41589-024-01758-3. PubMed 39394268.
Backbone
  Vector backbone: pcDNA3
  Backbone manufacturer: Invitrogen
  Backbone size w/o insert (bp): 5418
  Total vector size (bp): 6690
  Vector type: Mammalian Expression
  Selectable markers: Neomycin (select with G418)
Growth in bacteria
  Bacterial resistance: Ampicillin, 100 μg/mL
  Growth temperature: 37°C
  Growth strain: DH5alpha
  Copy number: High Copy
Gene/Insert
  Gene/Insert name: Lyn-ExRai-CKAR2
  Species: Synthetic
  Insert size (bp): 1272
  Promoter: CMV
  Tag / fusion protein: N-terminal targeting sequence from Lyn kinase (N terminal on insert)
  Cloning method: Restriction Enzyme; 5′ cloning site HindIII (not destroyed); 3′ cloning site EcoRI (not destroyed)
  Sequencing primers: 5′ CMV forward; 3′ BGH reverse
Terms and licenses: Academic/Nonprofit Terms; Industry Terms: Not Available to Industry
How to cite: pcDNA3-PM-ExRai-CKAR2 was a gift from Jin Zhang (Addgene plasmid # 236098 ; http://n2t.net/addgene:236098 ; RRID:Addgene_236098)
