[The description below was written by a language model from this plasmid's Addgene catalogue record and pLannotate feature annotations shown in this document.]
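Description:
pcDNA3-PM-ExRai-CKAR2 is a mammalian expression plasmid of about 6.7 kb built on the Invitrogen pcDNA3 backbone. It encodes a plasma membrane-targeted, excitation-ratiometric fluorescent biosensor for protein kinase C (PKC) activity in living cells. In E. coli it is maintained at high copy from a ColE1/pUC-type origin and selected with ampicillin through the β-lactamase gene. An f1 origin is also present. For mammalian cells, an SV40 early promoter drives a neomycin phosphotransferase gene followed by an SV40 polyadenylation signal, allowing G418 selection of stable transfectants.

The synthetic insert, Lyn-ExRai-CKAR2 (about 1.27 kb), lies between HindIII and EcoRI sites. It is expressed from the CMV immediate-early enhancer and promoter and terminated by the bovine growth hormone polyadenylation signal. T7 and SP6 promoters flank the cloning region. An N-terminal targeting sequence from Lyn kinase directs the sensor to the plasma membrane. Automated annotation identifies two coding segments in the insert: an EGFP-derived green fluorescent protein and a fragment matching yeast Rad53. The Rad53 fragment is consistent with a phosphoamino acid-binding FHA domain of the kind used in kinase activity reporters, although the record does not name the domain. The PKC substrate sequence is also not separately annotated. In sensors of this design, phosphorylation by the kinase and binding to the FHA domain shift the excitation spectrum of the fluorescent protein, so the ratio of emission at two excitation wavelengths reports kinase activity. Short hits to an HIV-1 LTR, ble and lacI are probably backbone remnants or annotation artefacts. The plasmid is intended for live-cell imaging of PKC signalling specifically at the plasma membrane.
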