Features (pLannotate 1.2.2; 22 found; start..end, strand, type, name):
     28..80      -  misc_feature   bom (fragment): basis of mobility region from pBR322
    235..614     +  enhancer       CMV enhancer: human cytomegalovirus immediate early enhancer
    615..818     +  promoter       CMV promoter: human cytomegalovirus (CMV) immediate early promoter
    814..847     +  LTR            5' LTR (truncated) (fragment): truncated 5' long terminal repeat (LTR) from HIV-1
    863..881     +  promoter       T7 promoter: promoter for bacteriophage T7 RNA polymerase
   1024..1746    +  CDS            cEGFP: cEGFP is a basic (constitutively fluorescent) green fluorescent protein published in 2008, derived from Aequorea victoria.
   1756..2178    +  CDS            RAD53 (fragment): RAD53_YEAST - Also known as MEC2, SAD1, SPK1. Experimental evidence at protein level: Swiss-Prot protein existence level 1. Controls S-phase checkpoint as well as G1 and G2 DNA damage checkpoints. Phosphorylates proteins on serine, threonine, and tyrosine. Prevents entry into anaphase and mitotic exit after DNA damage via regulation of the Polo kinase CDC5. Seems to be involved in the phosphorylation of RPH1. From Saccharomyces cerevisiae (strain ATCC 204508 / S288c) (Baker's yeast).
   2242..2260    -  promoter       SP6 promoter: promoter for bacteriophage SP6 RNA polymerase
   2286..2510    +  polyA_signal   bGH poly(A) signal: bovine growth hormone polyadenylation signal
   2514..2535    +  promoter       SV40 promoter (fragment): SV40 enhancer and early promoter
   2556..2984    +  rep_origin     f1 ori (sequence partly withheld): f1 bacteriophage origin of replication; arrow indicates direction of (+) strand synthesis
   2998..3327    +  promoter       SV40 promoter: SV40 enhancer and early promoter
   3394..4185    +  CDS            neo: KKA2_KLEPN - Also known as kan, nptII. Experimental evidence at protein level: Swiss-Prot protein existence level 1. Resistance to kanamycin, neomycin, paromomycin, ribostamycin, butirosin and gentamicin B. From Klebsiella pneumoniae.
   4209..4367    +  CDS            ble (fragment): BLE_KLEPN - Experimental evidence at protein level: Swiss-Prot protein existence level 1. Binding protein with a strong affinity to the bleomycin family of antibiotics. Binds to CL990; an antimitotic-antibiotic compound. From Klebsiella pneumoniae.
   4362..4483    +  polyA_signal   SV40 poly(A) signal: SV40 polyadenylation signal
   4556..4572    -  protein_bind   lac operator: The lac repressor binds to the lac operator to inhibit transcription in E. coli. This inhibition can be relieved by adding lactose or isopropyl-β-D-thiogalactopyranoside (IPTG). lac repressor encoded by lacI
   4580..4610    -  promoter       lac promoter: promoter for the E. coli lac operon
   4625..4646    -  protein_bind   CAP binding site: CAP binding activates transcription in the presence of cAMP. E. coli catabolite activator protein
   4659..4751    -  CDS            lacI (fragment): lac repressor; lacI; The lac repressor binds to the lac operator to inhibit transcription in E. coli. This inhibition can be relieved by adding lactose or isopropyl-β-D-thiogalactopyranoside (IPTG).
   4934..5522    -  rep_origin     ori: high-copy-number ColE1/pMB1/pBR322/pUC origin of replication
   5693..6553    -  CDS            AmpR: β-lactamase; bla; confers resistance to ampicillin, carbenicillin, and related antibiotics
   6554..6658    -  promoter       AmpR promoter: bla
>Addgene plasmid #236098 | pcDNA3-PM-ExRai-CKAR2 | addgene full sequence | sequence record 473738 | Addgene NGS Result
GACGGATCGGGAGATCTCCCGATCCCCTATGGTGCACTCTCAGTACAATCTGCTCTGATGCCGCATAGTT
AAGCCAGTATCTGCTCCCTGCTTGTGTGTTGGAGGTCGCTGAGTAGTGCGCGAGCAAAATTTAAGCTACA
ACAAGGCAAGGCTTGACCGACAATTGCATGAAGAATCTGCTTAGGGTTAGGCGTTTTGCGCTGCTTCGCG
ATGTACGGGCCAGATATACGCGTTGACATTGATTATTGACTAGTTATTAATAGTAATCAATTACGGGGTC
ATTAGTTCATAGCCCATATATGGAGTTCCGCGTTACATAACTTACGGTAAATGGCCCGCCTGGCTGACCG
CCCAACGACCCCCGCCCATTGACGTCAATAATGACGTATGTTCCCATAGTAACGCCAATAGGGACTTTCC
ATTGACGTCAATGGGTGGAGTATTTACGGTAAACTGCCCACTTGGCAGTACATCAAGTGTATCATATGCC
AAGTACGCCCCCTATTGACGTCAATGACGGTAAATGGCCCGCCTGGCATTATGCCCAGTACATGACCTTA
TGGGACTTTCCTACTTGGCAGTACATCTACGTATTAGTCATCGCTATTACCATGGTGATGCGGTTTTGGC
AGTACATCAATGGGCGTGGATAGCGGTTTGACTCACGGGGATTTCCAAGTCTCCACCCCATTGACGTCAA
TGGGAGTTTGTTTTGGCACCAAAATCAACGGGACTTTCCAAAATGTCGTAACAACTCCGCCCCATTGACG
CAAATGGGCGGTAGGCGTGTACGGTGGGAGGTCTATATAAGCAGAGCTCTCTGGCTAACTAGAGAACCCA
CTGCTTACTGGCTTATCGAAATTAATACGACTCACTATAGGGAGACCCAAGCTTGCGGCCGCCACCATGG
GCTGCATCAAGAGCAAGCGCAAGGACAAGGATCCCATGCGATTCAGAAGATTCCAGACGTTGAAGGACAA
GGCTAAGGCTGGCGGCACCGGCGGCAGCGAGCTCAGCAGCTACAACGTCTATATCAAGGCCGACAAGCAG
AAGAACGGCATCAAGGCGAACTTCAAGATCCGCCACAACATCGAGGACGGCGGCGTGCAGCTCGCCTACC
ACTACCAGCAGAACACCCCCATCGGCGACGGCCCCGTGCTGCTGCCCGACAACCACTACCTGAGCGTGCA
GTCCAAACTTTCGAAAGACCCCAACGAGAAGCGCGATCACATGGTCCTGCTGGAGTTCGTGACCGCCGCC
GGGATCACTCTCGGCATGGACGAGCTGTACAAGGGCGGTACCGGAGGGAGCATGGTGAGCAAGGGCGAGG
AGCTGTTCACCGGGGTGGTGCCCATCCTGGTCGAGCTGGACGGCGACGTAAACGGCCACAAGTTCAGCGT
GTCCGGCGAGGGTGAGGGCGATGCCACCTACGGCAAGCTGACCCTGAAGTTCATCTGCACCACCGGCAAG
CTGCCCGTGCCCTGGCCCACCCTCGTGACCACCCTGACCTACGGCGTGCAGTGCTTCAGCCGCTACCCCG
ACCACATGAAGCAGCACGACTTCTTCAAGTCCGCCATGCCCGAAGGCTACATCCAGGAGCGCACCATCTT
CTTCAAGGACGACGGCAACTACAAGACCCGCGCCGAGGTGAAGTTCGAGGGCGACACCCTGGTGAACCGC
ATCGAGCTGAAGGGCATCGACTTCAAGGAGGACGGCAACATCCTGGGGCACAAGCTGGAGTACAACATCT
CCCATAAGTTTTCTCAAGAACAGATCGGCGAAAACATTGTGTGCAGGGTCATTTGTACCACGGGTCAAAT
TCCCATCCGAGATTTGTCAGCTGATATTTCACAAGTGCTTAAGGAAAAACGATCCATAAAGAAAGTTTGG
ACATTTGGTAGAAACCCAGCCTGTGACTATCATTTAGGAAACATTTCAAGACTGTCAAATAAGCATTTCC
AAATACTACTAGGAGAAGACGGTAACCTTTTATTGAATGACATTTCCACTAATGGGACCTGGTTAAATGG
GCAAAAAGTCGAGAAGAACAGCAATCAGTTACTGTCTCAAGGTGATGAAATAACCGTTGGTGTAGGCGTG
GAATCAGATATTTTATCTCTGGTCATTTTCATAAACGACAAATTTAAGCAGTGCCTCGAGCAGAACAAAG
TTGATCGCTAAGAATTCTGCAGATATCCATCACACTGGCGGCCGCTCGAGCATGCATCTAGAGGGCCCTA
TTCTATAGTGTCACCTAAATGCTAGAGCTCGCTGATCAGCCTCGACTGTGCCTTCTAGTTGCCAGCCATC
TGTTGTTTGCCCCTCCCCCGTGCCTTCCTTGACCCTGGAAGGTGCCACTCCCACTGTCCTTTCCTAATAA
AATGAGGAAATTGCATCGCATTGTCTGAGTAGGTGTCATTCTATTCTGGGGGGTGGGGTGGGGCAGGACA
GCAAGGGGGAGGATTGGGAAGACAATAGCAGGCATGCTGGGGATGCGGTGGGCTCTATGGCTTCTGAGGC
GGAAAGAACCAGCTGGGGCTCTAGGGGGTATCCCC
[124 nt withheld, positions 2556-2679]
C
[91 nt withheld, positions 2681-2771]
A
[49 nt withheld, positions 2773-2821]
CCTTTGACGTTGGAGTCCACGTTCTTT
[37 nt withheld, positions 2849-2885]
ACCCTATCTCGGTCTATTCTTTTGATTTATAAGGGATTTTGCCGATTTCGGCCTATTGGTTAAAAAATGA
GCTGATTTAACAAAAATTTAACGCGAATTAATTCTGTGGAATGTGTGTCAGTTAGGGTGTGGAAAGTCCC
CAGGCTCCCCAGCAGGCAGAAGTATGCAAAGCATGCATCTCAATTAGTCAGCAACCAGGTGTGGAAAGTC
CCCAGGCTCCCCAGCAGGCAGAAGTATGCAAAGCATGCATCTCAATTAGTCAGCAACCATAGTCCCGCCC
CTAACTCCGCCCATCCCGCCCCTAACTCCGCCCAGTTCCGCCCATTCTCCGCCCCATGGCTGACTAATTT
TTTTTATTTATGCAGAGGCCGAGGCCGCCTCTGCCTCTGAGCTATTCCAGAAGTAGTGAGGAGGCTTTTT
TGGAGGCCTAGGCTTTTGCAAAAAGCTCCCGGGAGCTTGTATATCCATTTTCGGATCTGATCAAGAGACA
GGATGAGGATCGTTTCGCATGATTGAACAAGATGGATTGCACGCAGGTTCTCCGGCCGCTTGGGTGGAGA
GGCTATTCGGCTATGACTGGGCACAACAGACAATCGGCTGCTCTGATGCCGCCGTGTTCCGGCTGTCAGC
GCAGGGGCGCCCGGTTCTTTTTGTCAAGACCGACCTGTCCGGTGCCCTGAATGAACTGCAGGACGAGGCA
GCGCGGCTATCGTGGCTGGCCACGACGGGCGTTCCTTGCGCAGCTGTGCTCGACGTTGTCACTGAAGCGG
GAAGGGACTGGCTGCTATTGGGCGAAGTGCCGGGGCAGGATCTCCTGTCATCTCACCTTGCTCCTGCCGA
GAAAGTATCCATCATGGCTGATGCAATGCGGCGGCTGCATACGCTTGATCCGGCTACCTGCCCATTCGAC
CACCAAGCGAAACATCGCATCGAGCGAGCACGTACTCGGATGGAAGCCGGTCTTGTCGATCAGGATGATC
TGGACGAAGAGCATCAGGGGCTCGCGCCAGCCGAACTGTTCGCCAGGCTCAAGGCGCGCATGCCCGACGG
CGAGGATCTCGTCGTGACCCATGGCGATGCCTGCTTGCCGAATATCATGGTGGAAAATGGCCGCTTTTCT
GGATTCATCGACTGTGGCCGGCTGGGTGTGGCGGACCGCTATCAGGACATAGCGTTGGCTACCCGTGATA
TTGCTGAAGAGCTTGGCGGCGAATGGGCTGACCGCTTCCTCGTGCTTTACGGTATCGCCGCTCCCGATTC
GCAGCGCATCGCCTTCTATCGCCTTCTTGACGAGTTCTTCTGAGCGGGACTCTGGGGTTCGAAATGACCG
ACCAAGCGACGCCCAACCTGCCATCACGAGATTTCGATTCCACCGCCGCCTTCTATGAAAGGTTGGGCTT
CGGAATCGTTTTCCGGGACGCCGGCTGGATGATCCTCCAGCGCGGGGATCTCATGCTGGAGTTCTTCGCC
CACCCCAACTTGTTTATTGCAGCTTATAATGGTTACAAATAAAGCAATAGCATCACAAATTTCACAAATA
AAGCATTTTTTTCACTGCATTCTAGTTGTGGTTTGTCCAAACTCATCAATGTATCTTATCATGTCTGTAT
ACCGTCGACCTCTAGCTAGAGCTTGGCGTAATCATGGTCATAGCTGTTTCCTGTGTGAAATTGTTATCCG
CTCACAATTCCACACAACATACGAGCCGGAAGCATAAAGTGTAAAGCCTGGGGTGCCTAATGAGTGAGCT
AACTCACATTAATTGCGTTGCGCTCACTGCCCGCTTTCCAGTCGGGAAACCTGTCGTGCCAGCTGCATTA
ATGAATCGGCCAACGCGCGGGGAGAGGCGGTTTGCGTATTGGGCGCTCTTCCGCTTCCTCGCTCACTGAC
TCGCTGCGCTCGGTCGTTCGGCTGCGGCGAGCGGTATCAGCTCACTCAAAGGCGGTAATACGGTTATCCA
CAGAATCAGGGGATAACGCAGGAAAGAACATGTGAGCAAAAGGCCAGCAAAAGGCCAGGAACCGTAAAAA
GGCCGCGTTGCTGGCGTTTTTCCATAGGCTCCGCCCCCCTGACGAGCATCACAAAAATCGACGCTCAAGT
CAGAGGTGGCGAAACCCGACAGGACTATAAAGATACCAGGCGTTTCCCCCTGGAAGCTCCCTCGTGCGCT
CTCCTGTTCCGACCCTGCCGCTTACCGGATACCTGTCCGCCTTTCTCCCTTCGGGAAGCGTGGCGCTTTC
TCATAGCTCACGCTGTAGGTATCTCAGTTCGGTGTAGGTCGTTCGCTCCAAGCTGGGCTGTGTGCACGAA
CCCCCCGTTCAGCCCGACCGCTGCGCCTTATCCGGTAACTATCGTCTTGAGTCCAACCCGGTAAGACACG
ACTTATCGCCACTGGCAGCAGCCACTGGTAACAGGATTAGCAGAGCGAGGTATGTAGGCGGTGCTACAGA
GTTCTTGAAGTGGTGGCCTAACTACGGCTACACTAGAAGAACAGTATTTGGTATCTGCGCTCTGCTGAAG
CCAGTTACCTTCGGAAAAAGAGTTGGTAGCTCTTGATCCGGCAAACAAACCACCGCTGGTAGCGGTGGTT
TTTTTGTTTGCAAGCAGCAGATTACGCGCAGAAAAAAAGGATCTCAAGAAGATCCTTTGATCTTTTCTAC
GGGGTCTGACGCTCAGTGGAACGAAAACTCACGTTAAGGGATTTTGGTCATGAGATTATCAAAAAGGATC
TTCACCTAGATCCTTTTAAATTAAAAATGAAGTTTTAAATCAATCTAAAGTATATATGAGTAAACTTGGT
CTGACAGTTACCAATGCTTAATCAGTGAGGCACCTATCTCAGCGATCTGTCTATTTCGTTCATCCATAGT
TGCCTGACTCCCCGTCGTGTAGATAACTACGATACGGGAGGGCTTACCATCTGGCCCCAGTGCTGCAATG
ATACCGCGAGACCCACGCTCACCGGCTCCAGATTTATCAGCAATAAACCAGCCAGCCGGAAGGGCCGAGC
GCAGAAGTGGTCCTGCAACTTTATCCGCCTCCATCCAGTCTATTAATTGTTGCCGGGAAGCTAGAGTAAG
TAGTTCGCCAGTTAATAGTTTGCGCAACGTTGTTGCCATTGCTACAGGCATCGTGGTGTCACGCTCGTCG
TTTGGTATGGCTTCATTCAGCTCCGGTTCCCAACGATCAAGGCGAGTTACATGATCCCCCATGTTGTGCA
AAAAAGCGGTTAGCTCCTTCGGTCCTCCGATCGTTGTCAGAAGTAAGTTGGCCGCAGTGTTATCACTCAT
GGTTATGGCAGCACTGCATAATTCTCTTACTGTCATGCCATCCGTAAGATGCTTTTCTGTGACTGGTGAG
TACTCAACCAAGTCATTCTGAGAATAGTGTATGCGGCGACCGAGTTGCTCTTGCCCGGCGTCAATACGGG
ATAATACCGCGCCACATAGCAGAACTTTAAAAGTGCTCATCATTGGAAAACGTTCTTCGGGGCGAAAACT
CTCAAGGATCTTACCGCTGTTGAGATCCAGTTCGATGTAACCCACTCGTGCACCCAACTGATCTTCAGCA
TCTTTTACTTTCACCAGCGTTTCTGGGTGAGCAAAAACAGGAAGGCAAAATGCCGCAAAAAAGGGAATAA
GGGCGACACGGAAATGTTGAATACTCATACTCTTCCTTTTTCAATATTATTGAAGCATTTATCAGGGTTA
TTGTCTCATGAGCGGATACATATTTGAATGTATTTAGAAAAATAAACAAATAGGGGTTCCGCGCACATTT
CCCCGAAAAGTGCCACCTGACGTC
